Addgene plasmid #41432: pcDNA3.1 JellyOp
Depositing lab: Robert Lucas. Depositing organization: University of Manchester. Publication: Reproducible and sustained regulation of Galphas signalling using a metazoan opsin as an optogenetic tool. Bailes HJ, Zhuang LY, Lucas RJ. PLoS One. 2012;7(1):e30774. Epub 2012 Jan 24. 10.1371/journal.pone.0030774 PubMed 22292038.
Backbone
  Vector backbone: pcDNA3.1
  Backbone manufacturer: Invitrogen
  Backbone size w/o insert (bp): 5347
  Total vector size (bp): 6373
  Modifications to backbone: An HpaI recognition site was introduced 34 bases downstream of the CMV promoter region in the pcDNA3.1 backbone to enable cloning in of 5' blunted inserts (e.g. JellyOp).
  Vector type: Mammalian Expression
  Selectable markers: Neomycin (select with G418)
Growth in bacteria
  Bacterial resistance: Ampicillin, 100 μg/mL
  Growth temperature: 37°C
  Growth strain: XL1 Blue
  Copy number: High Copy
Gene/Insert
  Gene/Insert name: Box jellyfish opsin (alt name: JellyOp)
  Species: Carybdea rastonii
  Insert size (bp): 1026
  GenBank ID: AB435549
  Promoter: CMV
  Tag / fusion protein: 1D4 epitope at 3' end (C terminal on insert)
  Cloning method: Restriction Enzyme; 5′ cloning site HpaI (destroyed during cloning); 3′ cloning site NotI (not destroyed)
  Sequencing primers: 5′ M13 F; 3′ M13 R
Resource information
  A portion of this plasmid was derived from a plasmid made by: This gene was synthesised by Genscript Corp at our request and provided in a puc57 cloning vector, from which our lab constructed this pcDNA3.1 JellyOp plasmid.
Terms and licenses: Academic/Nonprofit Terms; Industry Terms: Not Available to Industry
Depositor comments: The original JellyOp gene from which we designed this coding region with a 1D4 fusion was sequenced by Koyanagi et al (2008). PNAS 105:15576-15580.
How to cite: pcDNA3.1 JellyOp was a gift from Robert Lucas (Addgene plasmid # 41432 ; http://n2t.net/addgene:41432 ; RRID:Addgene_41432)
