[The description below was written by a language model from this plasmid's Addgene catalogue record and pLannotate feature annotations shown in this document.]
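Description:
pcDNA3.1 JellyOp is a mammalian expression plasmid of about 6.4 kb, built on the Invitrogen pcDNA3.1 backbone, that expresses the opsin of the box jellyfish Carybdea rastonii. It is propagated in E. coli as a high-copy plasmid through a ColE1/pUC-type origin with ampicillin selection (AmpR under its own bla promoter), and it also carries an f1 phage origin. For selection in mammalian cells, an SV40 enhancer/early promoter drives the neomycin phosphotransferase gene, followed by an SV40 polyadenylation signal, which allows stable lines to be selected with G418.

The payload is a 1,026 bp synthetic JellyOp coding region fused at its C terminus to the 1D4 epitope, a short rhodopsin-derived tag commonly used for antibody detection and purification of opsins. Transcription is driven by the human CMV immediate-early enhancer and promoter and terminated by the bovine growth hormone poly(A) signal. The automated feature table does not annotate the opsin itself, but the unannotated interval between the CMV promoter and the bGH signal corresponds to the position expected for the insert. The backbone was modified to add an HpaI site shortly downstream of the CMV promoter so that 5' blunt-ended inserts could be cloned. The opsin was inserted between this site, which was destroyed in the process, and NotI, which was retained. A few short fragment annotations (an HIV-1 LTR piece, ble and lacI fragments) are probably incidental sequence matches rather than functional elements.

According to the associated publication, this metazoan opsin serves as an optogenetic tool for reproducible and sustained light-driven control of Gαs signalling in mammalian cells.
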