Features (pLannotate 1.2.2; 18 found; start..end, strand, type, name):
     28..80      -  misc_feature   bom (fragment): basis of mobility region from pBR322
    235..614     +  enhancer       CMV enhancer: human cytomegalovirus immediate early enhancer
    615..818     +  promoter       CMV promoter: human cytomegalovirus (CMV) immediate early promoter
    814..847     +  LTR            5' LTR (truncated) (fragment): truncated 5' long terminal repeat (LTR) from HIV-1
   1975..2199    +  polyA_signal   bGH poly(A) signal: bovine growth hormone polyadenylation signal
   2203..2224    +  promoter       SV40 promoter (fragment): SV40 enhancer and early promoter
   2245..2673    +  rep_origin     f1 ori (sequence partly withheld): f1 bacteriophage origin of replication; arrow indicates direction of (+) strand synthesis
   2687..3016    +  promoter       SV40 promoter: SV40 enhancer and early promoter
   3083..3874    +  CDS            neo: KKA2_KLEPN - Also known as kan, nptII. Experimental evidence at protein level: Swiss-Prot protein existence level 1. Resistance to kanamycin, neomycin, paromomycin, ribostamycin, butirosin and gentamicin B. From Klebsiella pneumoniae.
   3898..4056    +  CDS            ble (fragment): BLE_KLEPN - Experimental evidence at protein level: Swiss-Prot protein existence level 1. Binding protein with a strong affinity to the bleomycin family of antibiotics. Binds to CL990; an antimitotic-antibiotic compound. From Klebsiella pneumoniae.
   4051..4172    +  polyA_signal   SV40 poly(A) signal: SV40 polyadenylation signal
   4245..4261    -  protein_bind   lac operator: The lac repressor binds to the lac operator to inhibit transcription in E. coli. This inhibition can be relieved by adding lactose or isopropyl-β-D-thiogalactopyranoside (IPTG). lac repressor encoded by lacI
   4269..4299    -  promoter       lac promoter: promoter for the E. coli lac operon
   4314..4335    -  protein_bind   CAP binding site: CAP binding activates transcription in the presence of cAMP. E. coli catabolite activator protein
   4348..4440    -  CDS            lacI (fragment): lac repressor; lacI; The lac repressor binds to the lac operator to inhibit transcription in E. coli. This inhibition can be relieved by adding lactose or isopropyl-β-D-thiogalactopyranoside (IPTG).
   4623..5211    -  rep_origin     ori: high-copy-number ColE1/pMB1/pBR322/pUC origin of replication
   5382..6242    -  CDS            AmpR: β-lactamase; bla; confers resistance to ampicillin, carbenicillin, and related antibiotics
   6243..6347    -  promoter       AmpR promoter: bla
>Addgene plasmid #41432 | pcDNA3.1 JellyOp | addgene full sequence | sequence record 456530 | Addgene NGS Result
GACGGATCGGGAGATCTCCCGATCCCCTATGGTGCACTCTCAGTACAATCTGCTCTGATGCCGCATAGTT
AAGCCAGTATCTGCTCCCTGCTTGTGTGTTGGAGGTCGCTGAGTAGTGCGCGAGCAAAATTTAAGCTACA
ACAAGGCAAGGCTTGACCGACAATTGCATGAAGAATCTGCTTAGGGTTAGGCGTTTTGCGCTGCTTCGCG
ATGTACGGGCCAGATATACGCGTTGACATTGATTATTGACTAGTTATTAATAGTAATCAATTACGGGGTC
ATTAGTTCATAGCCCATATATGGAGTTCCGCGTTACATAACTTACGGTAAATGGCCCGCCTGGCTGACCG
CCCAACGACCCCCGCCCATTGACGTCAATAATGACGTATGTTCCCATAGTAACGCCAATAGGGACTTTCC
ATTGACGTCAATGGGTGGAGTATTTACGGTAAACTGCCCACTTGGCAGTACATCAAGTGTATCATATGCC
AAGTACGCCCCCTATTGACGTCAATGACGGTAAATGGCCCGCCTGGCATTATGCCCAGTACATGACCTTA
TGGGACTTTCCTACTTGGCAGTACATCTACGTATTAGTCATCGCTATTACCATGGTGATGCGGTTTTGGC
AGTACATCAATGGGCGTGGATAGCGGTTTGACTCACGGGGATTTCCAAGTCTCCACCCCATTGACGTCAA
TGGGAGTTTGTTTTGGCACCAAAATCAACGGGACTTTCCAAAATGTCGTAACAACTCCGCCCCATTGACG
CAAATGGGCGGTAGGCGTGTACGGTGGGAGGTCTATATAAGCAGAGCTCTCTGGCTAACTAGAGAACCCA
CTGCTTACTGGCTTATCGAAGTTCGAATGCATCTAGATCCAATAACTTAAGCTTCACCATGGGAGCGAAT
ATAACAGAAATATTGTCAGGCTTTTTAGCTTGTGTAGTATTTCTCTCTATAAGCTTGAATATGATAGTTC
TAATTACATTTTACCGCTTACGACATAAATTGGCTTTTAAAGATGCTCTCATGGCTAGTATGGCGTTCAG
TGATGTTGTACAAGCTATCGTAGGATATCCTTTAGAGGTATTCACTGTAGTAGACGGAAAATGGACATTC
GGAATGGAATTATGTCAAGTTGCAGGATTTTTCATTACTGCCCTTGGTCAAGTTTCCATCGCTCATCTCA
CTGCTCTCGCCTTAGATCGATACTTCACAGTGTGCAGACCTTTCGTGGCAACTGCGATTCACGGATCAAT
GAGAAATGCAGGTATGGTCATATTTGTTTGCTGGTTCTACGCGTCCTTCTGGGCAGTCCTACCCTTAGTT
GGATGGTCAAATTATGACGTGGAGGGTGACGGTATGCGATGCTCCATCAACTGGGCAGACGACAGTCCTA
AAAGCTACTCATACAGGGTTTGTTTATTCGTATTCATCTACCTGATTCCTGTTCTTTTGATGGTGGCTAC
TTACGTGTTGGTTCAAGGAGAGATGAAGAATATGCGAGGTCGTGCAGCACAGTTGTTTGGTTCAGAATCC
GAGGCTGCACTAAAGAATATCAAGGCCGAAAAGCGACACACAAGGCTGGTTTTCGTCATGATCCTTTCTT
TCATCGTAGCTTGGACCCCATATACCTTCGTCGCCATGTGGGTTTCCTTTTTCACGAAACAACTTGGGCC
AATACCTTTATACGTTGATACTTTGGCAGCTATGCTTGCAAAGTCGTCGGCTATGTTCAACCCCATCATT
TACTGCTTCCTCCACAAGCAATTCAGAAGAGCTGTATTACGTGGTGTTTGTGGAAGAATTGTCGGTGGTA
ATGCCATTGCTCCTTCCAGTACGGCTGTTGAACCTGGACAAACTTTGGCTTCAGGAACAGCCGAATCTGC
TAGCACGGAGACGAGCCAGGTGGCCCCGGCCTAAGCGGCCGCTCGAGTCTAGAGGGCCCGTTTAAACCCG
CTGATCAGCCTCGACTGTGCCTTCTAGTTGCCAGCCATCTGTTGTTTGCCCCTCCCCCGTGCCTTCCTTG
ACCCTGGAAGGTGCCACTCCCACTGTCCTTTCCTAATAAAATGAGGAAATTGCATCGCATTGTCTGAGTA
GGTGTCATTCTATTCTGGGGGGTGGGGTGGGGCAGGACAGCAAGGGGGAGGATTGGGAAGACAATAGCAG
GCATGCTGGGGATGCGGTGGGCTCTATGGCTTCTGAGGCGGAAAGAACCAGCTGGGGCTCTAGGGGGTAT
CCCC
[124 nt withheld, positions 2245-2368]
C
[91 nt withheld, positions 2370-2460]
A
[49 nt withheld, positions 2462-2510]
CCTTTGACGTTGGAGTCCACGTTCTTT
[37 nt withheld, positions 2538-2574]
ACCCTATCTCGGTCTATTCTTTTGATTTATAAGGGATTTTGCCGATTTCGGCCTATTGGTTAAAAAATGA
GCTGATTTAACAAAAATTTAACGCGAATTAATTCTGTGGAATGTGTGTCAGTTAGGGTGTGGAAAGTCCC
CAGGCTCCCCAGCAGGCAGAAGTATGCAAAGCATGCATCTCAATTAGTCAGCAACCAGGTGTGGAAAGTC
CCCAGGCTCCCCAGCAGGCAGAAGTATGCAAAGCATGCATCTCAATTAGTCAGCAACCATAGTCCCGCCC
CTAACTCCGCCCATCCCGCCCCTAACTCCGCCCAGTTCCGCCCATTCTCCGCCCCATGGCTGACTAATTT
TTTTTATTTATGCAGAGGCCGAGGCCGCCTCTGCCTCTGAGCTATTCCAGAAGTAGTGAGGAGGCTTTTT
TGGAGGCCTAGGCTTTTGCAAAAAGCTCCCGGGAGCTTGTATATCCATTTTCGGATCTGATCAAGAGACA
GGATGAGGATCGTTTCGCATGATTGAACAAGATGGATTGCACGCAGGTTCTCCGGCCGCTTGGGTGGAGA
GGCTATTCGGCTATGACTGGGCACAACAGACAATCGGCTGCTCTGATGCCGCCGTGTTCCGGCTGTCAGC
GCAGGGGCGCCCGGTTCTTTTTGTCAAGACCGACCTGTCCGGTGCCCTGAATGAACTGCAGGACGAGGCA
GCGCGGCTATCGTGGCTGGCCACGACGGGCGTTCCTTGCGCAGCTGTGCTCGACGTTGTCACTGAAGCGG
GAAGGGACTGGCTGCTATTGGGCGAAGTGCCGGGGCAGGATCTCCTGTCATCTCACCTTGCTCCTGCCGA
GAAAGTATCCATCATGGCTGATGCAATGCGGCGGCTGCATACGCTTGATCCGGCTACCTGCCCATTCGAC
CACCAAGCGAAACATCGCATCGAGCGAGCACGTACTCGGATGGAAGCCGGTCTTGTCGATCAGGATGATC
TGGACGAAGAGCATCAGGGGCTCGCGCCAGCCGAACTGTTCGCCAGGCTCAAGGCGCGCATGCCCGACGG
CGAGGATCTCGTCGTGACCCATGGCGATGCCTGCTTGCCGAATATCATGGTGGAAAATGGCCGCTTTTCT
GGATTCATCGACTGTGGCCGGCTGGGTGTGGCGGACCGCTATCAGGACATAGCGTTGGCTACCCGTGATA
TTGCTGAAGAGCTTGGCGGCGAATGGGCTGACCGCTTCCTCGTGCTTTACGGTATCGCCGCTCCCGATTC
GCAGCGCATCGCCTTCTATCGCCTTCTTGACGAGTTCTTCTGAGCGGGACTCTGGGGTTCGAAATGACCG
ACCAAGCGACGCCCAACCTGCCATCACGAGATTTCGATTCCACCGCCGCCTTCTATGAAAGGTTGGGCTT
CGGAATCGTTTTCCGGGACGCCGGCTGGATGATCCTCCAGCGCGGGGATCTCATGCTGGAGTTCTTCGCC
CACCCCAACTTGTTTATTGCAGCTTATAATGGTTACAAATAAAGCAATAGCATCACAAATTTCACAAATA
AAGCATTTTTTTCACTGCATTCTAGTTGTGGTTTGTCCAAACTCATCAATGTATCTTATCATGTCTGTAT
ACCGTCGACCTCTAGCTAGAGCTTGGCGTAATCATGGTCATAGCTGTTTCCTGTGTGAAATTGTTATCCG
CTCACAATTCCACACAACATACGAGCCGGAAGCATAAAGTGTAAAGCCTGGGGTGCCTAATGAGTGAGCT
AACTCACATTAATTGCGTTGCGCTCACTGCCCGCTTTCCAGTCGGGAAACCTGTCGTGCCAGCTGCATTA
ATGAATCGGCCAACGCGCGGGGAGAGGCGGTTTGCGTATTGGGCGCTCTTCCGCTTCCTCGCTCACTGAC
TCGCTGCGCTCGGTCGTTCGGCTGCGGCGAGCGGTATCAGCTCACTCAAAGGCGGTAATACGGTTATCCA
CAGAATCAGGGGATAACGCAGGAAAGAACATGTGAGCAAAAGGCCAGCAAAAGGCCAGGAACCGTAAAAA
GGCCGCGTTGCTGGCGTTTTTCCATAGGCTCCGCCCCCCTGACGAGCATCACAAAAATCGACGCTCAAGT
CAGAGGTGGCGAAACCCGACAGGACTATAAAGATACCAGGCGTTTCCCCCTGGAAGCTCCCTCGTGCGCT
CTCCTGTTCCGACCCTGCCGCTTACCGGATACCTGTCCGCCTTTCTCCCTTCGGGAAGCGTGGCGCTTTC
TCATAGCTCACGCTGTAGGTATCTCAGTTCGGTGTAGGTCGTTCGCTCCAAGCTGGGCTGTGTGCACGAA
CCCCCCGTTCAGCCCGACCGCTGCGCCTTATCCGGTAACTATCGTCTTGAGTCCAACCCGGTAAGACACG
ACTTATCGCCACTGGCAGCAGCCACTGGTAACAGGATTAGCAGAGCGAGGTATGTAGGCGGTGCTACAGA
GTTCTTGAAGTGGTGGCCTAACTACGGCTACACTAGAAGAACAGTATTTGGTATCTGCGCTCTGCTGAAG
CCAGTTACCTTCGGAAAAAGAGTTGGTAGCTCTTGATCCGGCAAACAAACCACCGCTGGTAGCGGTGGTT
TTTTTGTTTGCAAGCAGCAGATTACGCGCAGAAAAAAAGGATCTCAAGAAGATCCTTTGATCTTTTCTAC
GGGGTCTGACGCTCAGTGGAACGAAAACTCACGTTAAGGGATTTTGGTCATGAGATTATCAAAAAGGATC
TTCACCTAGATCCTTTTAAATTAAAAATGAAGTTTTAAATCAATCTAAAGTATATATGAGTAAACTTGGT
CTGACAGTTACCAATGCTTAATCAGTGAGGCACCTATCTCAGCGATCTGTCTATTTCGTTCATCCATAGT
TGCCTGACTCCCCGTCGTGTAGATAACTACGATACGGGAGGGCTTACCATCTGGCCCCAGTGCTGCAATG
ATACCGCGAGACCCACGCTCACCGGCTCCAGATTTATCAGCAATAAACCAGCCAGCCGGAAGGGCCGAGC
GCAGAAGTGGTCCTGCAACTTTATCCGCCTCCATCCAGTCTATTAATTGTTGCCGGGAAGCTAGAGTAAG
TAGTTCGCCAGTTAATAGTTTGCGCAACGTTGTTGCCATTGCTACAGGCATCGTGGTGTCACGCTCGTCG
TTTGGTATGGCTTCATTCAGCTCCGGTTCCCAACGATCAAGGCGAGTTACATGATCCCCCATGTTGTGCA
AAAAAGCGGTTAGCTCCTTCGGTCCTCCGATCGTTGTCAGAAGTAAGTTGGCCGCAGTGTTATCACTCAT
GGTTATGGCAGCACTGCATAATTCTCTTACTGTCATGCCATCCGTAAGATGCTTTTCTGTGACTGGTGAG
TACTCAACCAAGTCATTCTGAGAATAGTGTATGCGGCGACCGAGTTGCTCTTGCCCGGCGTCAATACGGG
ATAATACCGCGCCACATAGCAGAACTTTAAAAGTGCTCATCATTGGAAAACGTTCTTCGGGGCGAAAACT
CTCAAGGATCTTACCGCTGTTGAGATCCAGTTCGATGTAACCCACTCGTGCACCCAACTGATCTTCAGCA
TCTTTTACTTTCACCAGCGTTTCTGGGTGAGCAAAAACAGGAAGGCAAAATGCCGCAAAAAAGGGAATAA
GGGCGACACGGAAATGTTGAATACTCATACTCTTCCTTTTTCAATATTATTGAAGCATTTATCAGGGTTA
TTGTCTCATGAGCGGATACATATTTGAATGTATTTAGAAAAATAAACAAATAGGGGTTCCGCGCACATTT
CCCCGAAAAGTGCCACCTGACGTC
