>Addgene plasmid #41432 | pcDNA3.1 JellyOp | depositor partial sequence | sequence record 55157 | Region covering 3' end of the CMV promoter, including full coding region of JellyOp and 1D4 epitope and ending at bGH pA
TCTGGCTAACTAGAGAACCCACTGCTTACTGGCTTATCGAAGTTCGAATGCATCTAGATAACTTAAGCTT
CACCATGGGAGCGAATATAACAGAAATATTGTCAGGCTTTTTAGCTTGTGTAGTATTTCTCTCTATAAGC
TTGAATATGATAGTTCTAATTACATTTTACCGCTTACGACATAAATTGGCTTTTAAAGATGCTCTCATGG
CTAGTATGGCGTTCAGTGATGTTGTACAAGCTATCGTAGGATATCCTTTAGAGGTATTCACTGTAGTAGA
CGGAAAATGGACATTCGGAATGGAATTATGTCAAGTTGCAGGATTTTTCATTACTGCCCTTGGTCAAGTT
TCCATCGCTCATCTCACTGCTCTCGCCTTAGATCGATACTTCACAGTGTGCAGACCTTTCGTGGCAACTG
CGATTCACGGATCAATGAGAAATGCAGGTATGGTCATATTTGTTTGCTGGTTCTACGCGTCCTTCTGGGC
AGTCCTACCCTTAGTTGGATGGTCAAATTATGACGTGGAGGGTGACGGTATGCGATGCTCCATCAACTGG
GCAGACGACAGTCCTAAAAGCTACTCATACAGGGTTTGTTTATTCGTATTCATCTACCTGATTCCTGTTC
TTTTGATGGTGGCTACTTACGTGTTGGTTCAAGGAGAGATGAAGAATATGCGAGGTCGTGCAGCACAGTT
GTTTGGTTCAGAATCCGAGGCTGCACTAAAGAATATCAAGGCCGAAAAGCGACACACAAGGCTGGTTTTC
GTCATGATCCTTTCTTTCATCGTAGCTTGGACCCCATATACCTTCGTCGCCATGTGGGTTTCCTTTTTCA
CGAAACAACTTGGGCCAATACCTTTATACGTTGATACTTTGGCAGCTATGCTTGCAAAGTCGTCGGCTAT
GTTCAACCCCATCATTTACTGCTTCCTCCACAAGCAATTCAGAAGAGCTGTATTACGTGGTGTTTGTGGA
AGAATTGTCGGTGGTAATGCCATTGCTCCTTCCAGTACGGCTGTTGAACCTGGACAAACTTTGGCTTCAG
GAACAGCCGAATCTGCTAGCACGGAGACGAGCCAGGTGGCCCCGGCCTAAGCGGCCGCTCGAGTCTAGAG
GGCCCGTTTAAACCCGCTGATCAGCCTCGA
