>Addgene plasmid #41432 | pcDNA3.1 JellyOp | depositor partial sequence | sequence record 55158 | Coding region of JellyOp with 1D4 epitope and stop codon
ATGGGAGCGAATATAACAGAAATATTGTCAGGCTTTTTAGCTTGTGTAGTATTTCTCTCTATAAGCTTGA
ATATGATAGTTCTAATTACATTTTACCGCTTACGACATAAATTGGCTTTTAAAGATGCTCTCATGGCTAG
TATGGCGTTCAGTGATGTTGTACAAGCTATCGTAGGATATCCTTTAGAGGTATTCACTGTAGTAGACGGA
AAATGGACATTCGGAATGGAATTATGTCAAGTTGCAGGATTTTTCATTACTGCCCTTGGTCAAGTTTCCA
TCGCTCATCTCACTGCTCTCGCCTTAGATCGATACTTCACAGTGTGCAGACCTTTCGTGGCAACTGCGAT
TCACGGATCAATGAGAAATGCAGGTATGGTCATATTTGTTTGCTGGTTCTACGCGTCCTTCTGGGCAGTC
CTACCCTTAGTTGGATGGTCAAATTATGACGTGGAGGGTGACGGTATGCGATGCTCCATCAACTGGGCAG
ACGACAGTCCTAAAAGCTACTCATACAGGGTTTGTTTATTCGTATTCATCTACCTGATTCCTGTTCTTTT
GATGGTGGCTACTTACGTGTTGGTTCAAGGAGAGATGAAGAATATGCGAGGTCGTGCAGCACAGTTGTTT
GGTTCAGAATCCGAGGCTGCACTAAAGAATATCAAGGCCGAAAAGCGACACACAAGGCTGGTTTTCGTCA
TGATCCTTTCTTTCATCGTAGCTTGGACCCCATATACCTTCGTCGCCATGTGGGTTTCCTTTTTCACGAA
ACAACTTGGGCCAATACCTTTATACGTTGATACTTTGGCAGCTATGCTTGCAAAGTCGTCGGCTATGTTC
AACCCCATCATTTACTGCTTCCTCCACAAGCAATTCAGAAGAGCTGTATTACGTGGTGTTTGTGGAAGAA
TTGTCGGTGGTAATGCCATTGCTCCTTCCAGTACGGCTGTTGAACCTGGACAAACTTTGGCTTCAGGAAC
AGCCGAATCTGCTAGCACGGAGACGAGCCAGGTGGCCCCGGCCTAA
