>Addgene plasmid #41432 | pcDNA3.1 JellyOp | addgene partial sequence | sequence record 55980 | BGH-rev 5'-TAGAAGGCACAGTCGAGG-3'
CTCTAGACTCGAGCGGCCGCTTAGGCCGGGGCCACCTGGCTCGTCTCCGTGCTAGCAGATTCGGCTGTTC
CTGAAGCCAAAGTTTGTCCAGGTTCAACAGCCGTACTGGAAGGAGCAATGGCATTACCACCGACAATTCT
TCCACAAACACCACGTAATACAGCTCTTCTGAATTGCTTGTGGAGGAAGCAGTAAATGATGGGGTTGAAC
ATAGCCGACGACTTTGCAAGCATAGCTGCCAAAGTATCAACGTATAAAGGTATTGGCCCAAGTTGTTTCG
TGAAAAAGGAAACCCACATGGCGACGAAGGTATATGGGGTCCAAGCTACGATGAAAGAAAGGATCATGAC
GAAAACCAGCCTTGTGTGTCGCTTTTCGGCCTTGATATTCTTTAGTGCAGCCTCGGATTCTGAACCAAAC
AACTGTGCTGCACGACCTCGCATATTCTTCATCTCTCCTTGAACCAACACGTAAGTAGCCACCATCAAAA
GAACAGGAATCAGGTAGATGAATACGAATAAACAAACCCTGTATGAGTAGCTTTTAGGACTGTCGTCTGC
CCAGTTGATGGAGCATCGCATACCGTCACCCTCCACGTCATAATTTGACCATCCAACTAAGGGTAGGACT
GCCCAGAAGGACGCGTAGAACCAGCAAACAAATATGACCATACCTGCATTTCTCATTGATCCGTGAATCG
CAGTTGCCACGAAAGGTCTGCACACTGTGAAGTATCGATCTAAGGCGAGAGCAGTGAGATGAGCGATGGA
AACTTGACCAA
